Addgene plasmid #76481: BRAF gRNA (BRDN0001146755)
Purpose: 3rd generation lentiviral gRNA plasmid targeting human BRAF
Depositing lab: John Doench & David Root. Depositing organization: Broad Institute. Publication: Optimized sgRNA design to maximize activity and minimize off-target effects of CRISPR-Cas9. Doench JG, Fusi N, Sullender M, Hegde M, Vaimberg EW, Donovan KF, Smith I, Tothova Z, Wilen C, Orchard R, Virgin HW, Listgarten J, Root DE. Nat Biotechnol. 2016 Jan 18. doi: 10.1038/nbt.3437. PubMed 26780180.
Backbone
  Vector backbone: lentiGuide-Puro
  Backbone manufacturer: Zhang Lab (Addgene plasmid # 52963)
  Vector type: Mammalian Expression, Lentiviral, CRISPR
  Selectable markers: Puromycin
Growth in bacteria
  Bacterial resistance: Ampicillin, 100 μg/mL
  Growth temperature: 37°C
  Growth strain: DH5alpha
  Copy number: High Copy
Gene/Insert
  Gene/Insert name: BRAF (alt names: BRAF; NM_004333.4)
  gRNA/shRNA sequence: GGGGGTAGCAGACAAACCTG
  Species: H. sapiens (human)
  Entrez Gene: BRAF (a.k.a. B-RAF1, B-raf, BRAF-1, BRAF1, NS7, RAFB1)
  Promoter: hU6
  Cloning method: Unknown
  Sequencing primers: 5′ U6-F; 3′ pS2-R
Terms and licenses: Academic/Nonprofit Terms; Industry Terms: Not Available to Industry
Depositor comments: The gRNA was designed to target the following Genbank reference sequence(s): NM_004333.4. Note that this plasmid does NOT contain Cas9. It should be used in conjunction with lentiCas9-Blast (Addgene #52962) or otherwise with cell lines already expressing Cas9. Browse the full kinome gRNA library at http://www.addgene.org/pooled-library/broadgpp-human-kinome/ or visit http://www.broadinstitute.org/rnai/public/ for detailed protocols and information.
How to cite: BRAF gRNA (BRDN0001146755) was a gift from John Doench & David Root (Addgene plasmid # 76481 ; http://n2t.net/addgene:76481 ; RRID:Addgene_76481)
