[The description below was written by a language model from this plasmid's Addgene catalogue record and pLannotate feature annotations shown in this document.]
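Description:
BRAF gRNA (BRDN0001146755) is a third-generation lentiviral guide RNA plasmid built on the lentiGuide-Puro backbone and designed to direct Streptococcus pyogenes Cas9 to the human BRAF gene. It is propagated in E. coli as a high-copy plasmid through a ColE1/pUC-type origin with ampicillin selection (AmpR, β-lactamase). The bacterial backbone also carries an f1 origin, lac regulatory remnants and T7/T3 promoters. An SV40 origin and SV40 poly(A) signal lie just outside the 3' LTR.

The transfer cassette is framed by an RSV promoter-driven truncated HIV-1 5' LTR and a self-inactivating ΔU3 3' LTR. The RSV promoter makes genomic RNA production Tat-independent, which is the hallmark of third-generation designs. Between the LTRs are the HIV-1 Ψ packaging signal with a partial gag segment, the Rev response element for Rev-dependent nuclear export, and a cPPT/CTS element that aids nuclear import of the reverse-transcribed genome. The human U6 RNA polymerase III promoter drives the BRAF-specific spacer fused to the SpCas9 gRNA scaffold. Downstream, the EF-1α core promoter with intron A expresses puromycin N-acetyltransferase for selection of transduced mammalian cells, and a WPRE enhances transcript expression.

The plasmid does not encode Cas9, so it must be paired with a separate Cas9 vector such as lentiCas9-Blast or used in cells that already express Cas9. It corresponds to a member of a human kinome gRNA library generated with optimized sgRNA design rules. It is suited to producing lentivirus for stable guide delivery and BRAF knockout or loss-of-function studies in human cells.
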