Features (pLannotate 1.2.2; 29 found; start..end, strand, type, name):
     14..80      +  CDS            small t antigen (fragment): SV40 (simian virus 40) small t antigen
    106..317     +  promoter       EF-1α core promoter: core promoter for human elongation factor EF-1α
    318..1256    +  intron         EF-1α intron A: intron upstream of the start codon of human EF-1α
   1278..1877    +  CDS            PuroR (fragment): puromycin N-acetyltransferase; pac from Streptomyces; confers resistance to puromycin
   1893..2481    +  misc_feature   WPRE: woodchuck hepatitis virus posttranscriptional regulatory element
   2532..2551    +  misc_feature   cPPT/CTS (fragment): central polypurine tract and central termination sequence of HIV-1
   2553..2786    +  LTR            3' LTR (ΔU3): self-inactivating 3' long terminal repeat (LTR) from HIV-1
   2864..2985    +  polyA_signal   SV40 poly(A) signal: SV40 polyadenylation signal
   3025..3160    +  rep_origin     SV40 ori: SV40 origin of replication
   3181..3199    -  promoter       T7 promoter: promoter for bacteriophage T7 RNA polymerase
   3207..3362    +  CDS            lacZα (fragment): LacZα fragment of β-galactosidase; lacZ fragment
   3367..3795    +  rep_origin     f1 ori (sequence partly withheld): f1 bacteriophage origin of replication; arrow indicates direction of (+) strand synthesis
   3848..3952    +  promoter       AmpR promoter: bla
   3953..4813    +  CDS            AmpR: β-lactamase; bla; confers resistance to ampicillin, carbenicillin, and related antibiotics
   4984..5572    +  rep_origin     ori: high-copy-number ColE1/pMB1/pBR322/pUC origin of replication
   5755..5847    +  CDS            lacI (fragment): lac repressor; lacI; The lac repressor binds to the lac operator to inhibit transcription in E. coli. This inhibition can be relieved by adding lactose or isopropyl-β-D-thiogalactopyranoside (IPTG).
   5860..5881    +  protein_bind   CAP binding site: CAP binding activates transcription in the presence of cAMP. E. coli catabolite activator protein
   5896..5926    +  promoter       lac promoter: promoter for the E. coli lac operon
   5934..5950    +  protein_bind   lac operator: The lac repressor binds to the lac operator to inhibit transcription in E. coli. This inhibition can be relieved by adding lactose or isopropyl-β-D-thiogalactopyranoside (IPTG). lac repressor encoded by lacI
   5995..6013    +  promoter       T3 promoter: promoter for bacteriophage T3 RNA polymerase
   6041..6267    +  promoter       RSV promoter: Rous sarcoma virus enhancer/promoter
   6268..6448    +  LTR            5' LTR (truncated): truncated 5' long terminal repeat (LTR) from HIV-1
   6495..6620    +  misc_feature   HIV-1 Ψ: packaging signal of human immunodeficiency virus type 1
   6604..6967    +  CDS            HIV-1 gag (fragment): gag protein from human immunodeficiency virus 1; gag
   7113..7346    +  misc_feature   RRE: The Rev response element (RRE) of HIV-1 allows for Rev-dependent mRNA export from the nucleus to the cytoplasm.
   7723..7749    +  CDS            Rev (fragment): human immunodeficiency virus 1 (HIV-1) Rev protein; rev; enhances nuclear export of unspliced and incompletely spliced viral mRNAs
   7753..7993    +  promoter       U6 promoter: RNA polymerase III promoter for human U6 snRNA
   8023..8098    +  misc_RNA       gRNA scaffold: guide RNA scaffold for the Streptococcus pyogenes CRISPR/Cas9 system
   8154..8271    +  misc_feature   cPPT/CTS: central polypurine tract and central termination sequence of HIV-1
>Addgene plasmid #76481 | BRAF gRNA (BRDN0001146755) | addgene full sequence | sequence record 185922 | Addgene Assembled Sequence
CCCGGGTGCAAAGATGGATAAAGTTTTAAACAGAGAGGAATCTTTGCAGCTAATGGACCTTCTAGGTCTT
GAAAGGAGTGGGAATTGGCTCCGGTGCCCGTCAGTGGGCAGAGCGCACATCGCCCACAGTCCCCGAGAAG
TTGGGGGGAGGGGTCGGCAATTGATCCGGTGCCTAGAGAAGGTGGCGCGGGGTAAACTGGGAAAGTGATG
TCGTGTACTGGCTCCGCCTTTTTCCCGAGGGTGGGGGAGAACCGTATATAAGTGCAGTAGTCGCCGTGAA
CGTTCTTTTTCGCAACGGGTTTGCCGCCAGAACACAGGTAAGTGCCGTGTGTGGTTCCCGCGGGCCTGGC
CTCTTTACGGGTTATGGCCCTTGCGTGCCTTGAATTACTTCCACCTGGCTGCAGTACGTGATTCTTGATC
CCGAGCTTCGGGTTGGAAGTGGGTGGGAGAGTTCGAGGCCTTGCGCTTAAGGAGCCCCTTCGCCTCGTGC
TTGAGTTGAGGCCTGGCCTGGGCGCTGGGGCCGCCGCGTGCGAATCTGGTGGCACCTTCGCGCCTGTCTC
GCTGCTTTCGATAAGTCTCTAGCCATTTAAAATTTTTGATGACCTGCTGCGACGCTTTTTTTCTGGCAAG
ATAGTCTTGTAAATGCGGGCCAAGATCTGCACACTGGTATTTCGGTTTTTGGGGCCGCGGGCGGCGACGG
GGCCCGTGCGTCCCAGCGCACATGTTCGGCGAGGCGGGGCCTGCGAGCGCGGCCACCGAGAATCGGACGG
GGGTAGTCTCAAGCTGGCCGGCCTGCTCTGGTGCCTGGCCTCGCGCCGCCGTGTATCGCCCCGCCCTGGG
CGGCAAGGCTGGCCCGGTCGGCACCAGTTGCGTGAGCGGAAAGATGGCCGCTTCCCGGCCCTGCTGCAGG
GAGCTCAAAATGGAGGACGCGGCGCTCGGGAGAGCGGGCGGGTGAGTCACCCACACAAAGGAAAAGGGCC
TTTCCGTCCTCAGCCGTCGCTTCATGTGACTCCACGGAGTACCGGGCGCCGTCCAGGCACCTCGATTAGT
TCTCGAGCTTTTGGAGTACGTCGTCTTTAGGTTGGGGGGAGGGGTTTTATGCGATGGAGTTTCCCCACAC
TGAGTGGGTGGAGACTGAAGTTAGGCCAGCTTGGCACTTGATGTAATTCTCCTTGGAATTTGCCCTTTTT
GAGTTTGGATCTTGGTTCATTCTCAAGCCTCAGACAGTGGTTCAAAGTTTTTTTCTTCCATTTCAGGTGT
CGTGACGTACGGCCACCATGACCGAGTACAAGCCCACGGTGCGCCTCGCCACCCGCGACGACGTCCCCAG
GGCCGTACGCACCCTCGCCGCCGCGTTCGCCGACTACCCCGCCACGCGCCACACCGTCGATCCGGACCGC
CACATCGAGCGGGTCACCGAGCTGCAAGAACTCTTCCTCACGCGCGTCGGGCTCGACATCGGCAAGGTGT
GGGTCGCGGACGACGGCGCCGCCGTGGCGGTCTGGACCACGCCGGAGAGCGTCGAAGCGGGGGCGGTGTT
CGCCGAGATCGGCCCGCGCATGGCCGAGTTGAGCGGTTCCCGGCTGGCCGCGCAGCAACAGATGGAAGGC
CTCCTGGCGCCGCACCGGCCCAAGGAGCCCGCGTGGTTCCTGGCCACCGTCGGAGTCTCGCCCGACCACC
AGGGCAAGGGTCTGGGCAGCGCCGTCGTGCTCCCCGGAGTGGAGGCGGCCGAGCGCGCCGGGGTGCCCGC
CTTCCTGGAGACCTCCGCGCCCCGCAACCTCCCCTTCTACGAGCGGCTCGGCTTCACCGTCACCGCCGAC
GTCGAGGTGCCCGAAGGACCGCGCACCTGGTGCATGACCCGCAAGCCCGGTGCCTGAACGCGTTAAGTCG
ACAATCAACCTCTGGATTACAAAATTTGTGAAAGATTGACTGGTATTCTTAACTATGTTGCTCCTTTTAC
GCTATGTGGATACGCTGCTTTAATGCCTTTGTATCATGCTATTGCTTCCCGTATGGCTTTCATTTTCTCC
TCCTTGTATAAATCCTGGTTGCTGTCTCTTTATGAGGAGTTGTGGCCCGTTGTCAGGCAACGTGGCGTGG
TGTGCACTGTGTTTGCTGACGCAACCCCCACTGGTTGGGGCATTGCCACCACCTGTCAGCTCCTTTCCGG
GACTTTCGCTTTCCCCCTCCCTATTGCCACGGCGGAACTCATCGCCGCCTGCCTTGCCCGCTGCTGGACA
GGGGCTCGGCTGTTGGGCACTGACAATTCCGTGGTGTTGTCGGGGAAATCATCGTCCTTTCCTTGGCTGC
TCGCCTGTGTTGCCACCTGGATTCTGCGCGGGACGTCCTTCTGCTACGTCCCTTCGGCCCTCAATCCAGC
GGACCTTCCTTCCCGCGGCCTGCTGCCGGCTCTGCGGCCTCTTCCGCGTCTTCGCCTTCGCCCTCAGACG
AGTCGGATCTCCCTTTGGGCCGCCTCCCCGCGTCGACTTTAAGACCAATGACTTACAAGGCAGCTGTAGA
TCTTAGCCACTTTTTAAAAGAAAAGGGGGGACTGGAAGGGCTAATTCACTCCCAACGAAGACAAGATCTG
CTTTTTGCTTGTACTGGGTCTCTCTGGTTAGACCAGATCTGAGCCTGGGAGCTCTCTGGCTAACTAGGGA
ACCCACTGCTTAAGCCTCAATAAAGCTTGCCTTGAGTGCTTCAAGTAGTGTGTGCCCGTCTGTTGTGTGA
CTCTGGTAACTAGAGATCCCTCAGACCCTTTTAGTCAGTGTGGAAAATCTCTAGCAGTACGTATAGTAGT
TCATGTCATCTTATTATTCAGTATTTATAACTTGCAAAGAAATGAATATCAGAGAGTGAGAGGAACTTGT
TTATTGCAGCTTATAATGGTTACAAATAAAGCAATAGCATCACAAATTTCACAAATAAAGCATTTTTTTC
ACTGCATTCTAGTTGTGGTTTGTCCAAACTCATCAATGTATCTTATCATGTCTGGCTCTAGCTATCCCGC
CCCTAACTCCGCCCATCCCGCCCCTAACTCCGCCCAGTTCCGCCCATTCTCCGCCCCATGGCTGACTAAT
TTTTTTTATTTATGCAGAGGCCGAGGCCGCCTCGGCCTCTGAGCTATTCCAGAAGTAGTGAGGAGGCTTT
TTTGGAGGCCTAGGGACGTACCCAATTCGCCCTATAGTGAGTCGTATTACGCGCGCTCACTGGCCGTCGT
TTTACAACGTCGTGACTGGGAAAACCCTGGCGTTACCCAACTTAATCGCCTTGCAGCACATCCCCCTTTC
GCCAGCTGGCGTAATAGCGAAGAGGCCCGCACCGATCGCCCTTCCCAACAGTTGCGCAGCCTGAATGGCG
AATGGG
[124 nt withheld, positions 3367-3490]
C
[91 nt withheld, positions 3492-3582]
A
[49 nt withheld, positions 3584-3632]
CCTTTGACGTTGGAGTCCACGTTCTTT
[37 nt withheld, positions 3660-3696]
ACCCTATCTCGGTCTATTCTTTTGATTTATAAGGGATTTTGCCGATTTCGGCCTATTGGTTAAAAAATGA
GCTGATTTAACAAAAATTTAACGCGAATTTTAACAAAATATTAACGCTTACAATTTAGGTGGCACTTTTC
GGGGAAATGTGCGCGGAACCCCTATTTGTTTATTTTTCTAAATACATTCAAATATGTATCCGCTCATGAG
ACAATAACCCTGATAAATGCTTCAATAATATTGAAAAAGGAAGAGTATGAGTATTCAACATTTCCGTGTC
GCCCTTATTCCCTTTTTTGCGGCATTTTGCCTTCCTGTTTTTGCTCACCCAGAAACGCTGGTGAAAGTAA
AAGATGCTGAAGATCAGTTGGGTGCACGAGTGGGTTACATCGAACTGGATCTCAACAGCGGTAAGATCCT
TGAGAGTTTTCGCCCCGAAGAACGTTTTCCAATGATGAGCACTTTTAAAGTTCTGCTATGTGGCGCGGTA
TTATCCCGTATTGACGCCGGGCAAGAGCAACTCGGTCGCCGCATACACTATTCTCAGAATGACTTGGTTG
AGTACTCACCAGTCACAGAAAAGCATCTTACGGATGGCATGACAGTAAGAGAATTATGCAGTGCTGCCAT
AACCATGAGTGATAACACTGCGGCCAACTTACTTCTGACAACGATCGGAGGACCGAAGGAGCTAACCGCT
TTTTTGCACAACATGGGGGATCATGTAACTCGCCTTGATCGTTGGGAACCGGAGCTGAATGAAGCCATAC
CAAACGACGAGCGTGACACCACGATGCCTGTAGCAATGGCAACAACGTTGCGCAAACTATTAACTGGCGA
ACTACTTACTCTAGCTTCCCGGCAACAATTAATAGACTGGATGGAGGCGGATAAAGTTGCAGGACCACTT
CTGCGCTCGGCCCTTCCGGCTGGCTGGTTTATTGCTGATAAATCTGGAGCCGGTGAGCGTGGGTCTCGCG
GTATCATTGCAGCACTGGGGCCAGATGGTAAGCCCTCCCGTATCGTAGTTATCTACACGACGGGGAGTCA
GGCAACTATGGATGAACGAAATAGACAGATCGCTGAGATAGGTGCCTCACTGATTAAGCATTGGTAACTG
TCAGACCAAGTTTACTCATATATACTTTAGATTGATTTAAAACTTCATTTTTAATTTAAAAGGATCTAGG
TGAAGATCCTTTTTGATAATCTCATGACCAAAATCCCTTAACGTGAGTTTTCGTTCCACTGAGCGTCAGA
CCCCGTAGAAAAGATCAAAGGATCTTCTTGAGATCCTTTTTTTCTGCGCGTAATCTGCTGCTTGCAAACA
AAAAAACCACCGCTACCAGCGGTGGTTTGTTTGCCGGATCAAGAGCTACCAACTCTTTTTCCGAAGGTAA
CTGGCTTCAGCAGAGCGCAGATACCAAATACTGTTCTTCTAGTGTAGCCGTAGTTAGGCCACCACTTCAA
GAACTCTGTAGCACCGCCTACATACCTCGCTCTGCTAATCCTGTTACCAGTGGCTGCTGCCAGTGGCGAT
AAGTCGTGTCTTACCGGGTTGGACTCAAGACGATAGTTACCGGATAAGGCGCAGCGGTCGGGCTGAACGG
GGGGTTCGTGCACACAGCCCAGCTTGGAGCGAACGACCTACACCGAACTGAGATACCTACAGCGTGAGCT
ATGAGAAAGCGCCACGCTTCCCGAAGGGAGAAAGGCGGACAGGTATCCGGTAAGCGGCAGGGTCGGAACA
GGAGAGCGCACGAGGGAGCTTCCAGGGGGAAACGCCTGGTATCTTTATAGTCCTGTCGGGTTTCGCCACC
TCTGACTTGAGCGTCGATTTTTGTGATGCTCGTCAGGGGGGCGGAGCCTATGGAAAAACGCCAGCAACGC
GGCCTTTTTACGGTTCCTGGCCTTTTGCTGGCCTTTTGCTCACATGTTCTTTCCTGCGTTATCCCCTGAT
TCTGTGGATAACCGTATTACCGCCTTTGAGTGAGCTGATACCGCTCGCCGCAGCCGAACGACCGAGCGCA
GCGAGTCAGTGAGCGAGGAAGCGGAAGAGCGCCCAATACGCAAACCGCCTCTCCCCGCGCGTTGGCCGAT
TCATTAATGCAGCTGGCACGACAGGTTTCCCGACTGGAAAGCGGGCAGTGAGCGCAACGCAATTAATGTG
AGTTAGCTCACTCATTAGGCACCCCAGGCTTTACACTTTATGCTTCCGGCTCGTATGTTGTGTGGAATTG
TGAGCGGATAACAATTTCACACAGGAAACAGCTATGACCATGATTACGCCAAGCGCGCAATTAACCCTCA
CTAAAGGGAACAAAAGCTGGAGCTGCAAGCTTAATGTAGTCTTATGCAATACTCTTGTAGTCTTGCAACA
TGGTAACGATGAGTTAGCAACATGCCTTACAAGGAGAGAAAAAGCACCGTGCATGCCGATTGGTGGAAGT
AAGGTGGTACGATCGTGCCTTATTAGGAAGGCAACAGACGGGTCTGACATGGATTGGACGAACCACTGAA
TTGCCGCATTGCAGAGATATTGTATTTAAGTGCCTAGCTCGATACATAAACGGGTCTCTCTGGTTAGACC
AGATCTGAGCCTGGGAGCTCTCTGGCTAACTAGGGAACCCACTGCTTAAGCCTCAATAAAGCTTGCCTTG
AGTGCTTCAAGTAGTGTGTGCCCGTCTGTTGTGTGACTCTGGTAACTAGAGATCCCTCAGACCCTTTTAG
TCAGTGTGGAAAATCTCTAGCAGTGGCGCCCGAACAGGGACTTGAAAGCGAAAGGGAAACCAGAGGAGCT
CTCTCGACGCAGGACTCGGCTTGCTGAAGCGCGCACGGCAAGAGGCGAGGGGCGGCGACTGGTGAGTACG
CCAAAAATTTTGACTAGCGGAGGCTAGAAGGAGAGAGATGGGTGCGAGAGCGTCAGTATTAAGCGGGGGA
GAATTAGATCGCGATGGGAAAAAATTCGGTTAAGGCCAGGGGGAAAGAAAAAATATAAATTAAAACATAT
AGTATGGGCAAGCAGGGAGCTAGAACGATTCGCAGTTAATCCTGGCCTGTTAGAAACATCAGAAGGCTGT
AGACAAATACTGGGACAGCTACAACCATCCCTTCAGACAGGATCAGAAGAACTTAGATCATTATATAATA
CAGTAGCAACCCTCTATTGTGTGCATCAAAGGATAGAGATAAAAGACACCAAGGAAGCTTTAGACAAGAT
AGAGGAAGAGCAAAACAAAAGTAAGACCACCGCACAGCAAGCGGCCGCTGATCTTCAGACCTGGAGGAGG
AGATATGAGGGACAATTGGAGAAGTGAATTATATAAATATAAAGTAGTAAAAATTGAACCATTAGGAGTA
GCACCCACCAAGGCAAAGAGAAGAGTGGTGCAGAGAGAAAAAAGAGCAGTGGGAATAGGAGCTTTGTTCC
TTGGGTTCTTGGGAGCAGCAGGAAGCACTATGGGCGCAGCGTCAATGACGCTGACGGTACAGGCCAGACA
ATTATTGTCTGGTATAGTGCAGCAGCAGAACAATTTGCTGAGGGCTATTGAGGCGCAACAGCATCTGTTG
CAACTCACAGTCTGGGGCATCAAGCAGCTCCAGGCAAGAATCCTGGCTGTGGAAAGATACCTAAAGGATC
AACAGCTCCTGGGGATTTGGGGTTGCTCTGGAAAACTCATTTGCACCACTGCTGTGCCTTGGAATGCTAG
TTGGAGTAATAAATCTCTGGAACAGATTTGGAATCACACGACCTGGATGGAGTGGGACAGAGAAATTAAC
AATTACACAAGCTTAATACACTCCTTAATTGAAGAATCGCAAAACCAGCAAGAAAAGAATGAACAAGAAT
TATTGGAATTAGATAAATGGGCAAGTTTGTGGAATTGGTTTAACATAACAAATTGGCTGTGGTATATAAA
ATTATTCATAATGATAGTAGGAGGCTTGGTAGGTTTAAGAATAGTTTTTGCTGTACTTTCTATAGTGAAT
AGAGTTAGGCAGGGATATTCACCATTATCGTTTCAGACCCACCTCCCAACCCCGAGGGGACCCAGAGAGG
GCCTATTTCCCATGATTCCTTCATATTTGCATATACGATACAAGGCTGTTAGAGAGATAATTAGAATTAA
TTTGACTGTAAACACAAAGATATTAGTACAAAATACGTGACGTAGAAAGTAATAATTTCTTGGGTAGTTT
GCAGTTTTAAAATTATGTTTTAAAATGGACTATCATATGCTTACCGTAACTTGAAAGTATTTCGATTTCT
TGGCTTTATATATCTTGTGGAAAGGACGAAACACCGGGGGGTAGCAGACAAACCTGGTTTTAGAGCTAGA
AATAGCAAGTTAAAATAAGGCTAGTCCGTTATCAACTTGAAAAAGTGGCACCGAGTCGGTGCTTTTTTAA
GCTTGGCGTAACTAGATCTTGAGACAAATGGCAGTATTCATCCACAATTTTAAAAGAAAAGGGGGGATTG
GGGGGTACAGTGCAGGGGAAAGAATAGTAGACATAATAGCAACAGACATACAAACTAAAGAATTACAAAA
ACAAATTACAAAAATTCAAAATTTTCGGGTTTATTACAGGGACAGCAGAGATCCACTTTGGCGCCGGCTC
GAGGGGG
