>Addgene plasmid #76481 | BRAF gRNA (BRDN0001146755) | depositor partial sequence | sequence record 143941 | Target Sequence
GGGGGTAGCAGACAAACCTG
