>Addgene plasmid #76481 | BRAF gRNA (BRDN0001146755) | addgene partial sequence | sequence record 185921 | hU6-F
TAGAAAGTAATAATTTCTTGGGTAGTTTGCAGTTTTAAAATTATGTTTTAAAATGGACTATCATATGCTT
ACCGTAACTTGAAAGTATTTCGATTTCTTGGCTTTATATATCTTGTGGAAAGGACGAAACACCGGGGGGT
AGCAGACAAACCTGGTTTTAGAGCTAGAAATAGCAAGTTAAAATAAGGCTAGTCCGTTATCAACTTGAAA
AAGTGGCACCGAGTCGGTGCTTTTTTAAGCTTGGCGTAACTAGATCTTGAGACAAATGGCAGTATTCATC
CACAATTTTAAAAGAAAAGGGGGGATTGGGGGGTACAGTGCAGGGGAAAGAATAGTAGACATAATAGCAA
CAGACATACAAACTAAAGAATTACAAAAACAAATTACAAAAATTCAAAATTTTCGGGTTTATTACAGGGA
CAGCAGAGATCCACTTTGGCGCCGGCTCGAGGGGGCCCGGGTGCAAAGATGGATAAAGTTTTAAACAGAG
AGGAATCTTTGCAGCTAATGGACCTTCTAGGTCTTGAAAGGAGTGGGAATTGGCTCCGGTGCCCGTCAGT
GGGCAGAGCG
